>Addgene plasmid #155313 | pcDNA-GFP-EBA175-Flag(M1423R/P1424V/Y1425W/Y1426H) | addgene full sequence | sequence record 310080 | Addgene NGS Result
GACGGATCGGGAGATCTCCCGATCCCCTATGGTGCACTCTCAGTACAATCTGCTCTGATGCCGCATAGTT
AAGCCAGTATCTGCTCCCTGCTTGTGTGTTGGAGGTCGCTGAGTAGTGCGCGAGCAAAATTTAAGCTACA
ACAAGGCAAGGCTTGACCGACAATTGCATGAAGAATCTGCTTAGGGTTAGGCGTTTTGCGCTGCTTCGCG
ATGTACGGGCCAGATATACGCGTTGACATTGATTATTGACTAGTTATTAATAGTAATCAATTACGGGGTC
ATTAGTTCATAGCCCATATATGGAGTTCCGCGTTACATAACTTACGGTAAATGGCCCGCCTGGCTGACCG
CCCAACGACCCCCGCCCATTGACGTCAATAATGACGTATGTTCCCATAGTAACGCCAATAGGGACTTTCC
ATTGACGTCAATGGGTGGAGTATTTACGGTAAACTGCCCACTTGGCAGTACATCAAGTGTATCATATGCC
AAGTACGCCCCCTATTGACGTCAATGACGGTAAATGGCCCGCCTGGCATTATGCCCAGTACATGACCTTA
TGGGACTTTCCTACTTGGCAGTACATCTACGTATTAGTCATCGCTATTACCATGGTGATGCGGTTTTGGC
AGTACATCAATGGGCGTGGATAGCGGTTTGACTCACGGGGATTTCCAAGTCTCCACCCCATTGACGTCAA
TGGGAGTTTGTTTTGGCACCAAAATCAACGGGACTTTCCAAAATGTCGTAACAACTCCGCCCCATTGACG
CAAATGGGCGGTAGGCGTGTACGGTGGGAGGTCTATATAAGCAGAGCTCTCTGGCTAACTAGAGAACCCA
CTGCTTACTGGCTTATCGAAATTAATACGACTCACTATAGGGAGACCCAAGCTGGCTAGCGTTTAAACTT
AAGCTTACCATGGTCCCCTCGGCTGGACAGCTCGCCCTGTTCGCTCTGGGTATTGTGTTGGCTGCGTGCC
AGGCCTTGGAGAACAGCACGTCCCCGCTGCGTACGATGGTGAGCAAGGGCGAGGAGCTGTTCACCGGGGT
GGTGCCCATCCTGGTCGAGCTGGACGGCGACGTAAACGGCCACAAGTTCAGCGTGTCCGGCGAGGGCGAG
GGCGATGCCACCTACGGCAAGCTGACCCTGAAGTTCATCTGCACCACCGGCAAGCTGCCCGTGCCCTGGC
CCACCCTCGTGACCACCCTGACCTACGGCGTGCAGTGCTTCAGCCGCTACCCCGACCACATGAAGCAGCA
CGACTTCTTCAAGTCCGCCATGCCCGAAGGCTACGTCCAGGAGCGCACCATCTTCTTCAAGGACGACGGC
AACTACAAGACCCGCGCCGAGGTGAAGTTCGAGGGCGACACCCTGGTGAACCGCATCGAGCTGAAGGGCA
TCGACTTCAAGGAGGACGGCAACATCCTGGGGCACAAGCTGGAGTACAACTACAACAGCCACAACGTCTA
TATCATGGCCGACAAGCAGAAGAACGGCATCAAGGTGAACTTCAAGATCCGCCACAACATCGAGGACGGC
AGCGTGCAGCTCGCCGACCACTACCAGCAGAACACCCCCATCGGCGACGGCCCCGTGCTGCTGCCCGACA
ACCACTACCTGAGCACCCAGTCCGCCCTGAGCAAAGACCCCAACGAGAAGCGCGATCACATGGTCCTGCT
GGAGTTCGTGACCGCCGCCGGGATCACTCTCGGCATGGACGAGCTGTACAAGTCCGGCCGGACTCAGGGA
GCAGAATTCTCAGGATCCCATAGCCATCATGGTAATCGTCAGGATCGTGGTGGTAATAGCGGTAATGTGC
TGAATATGCGCAGCAACAATAACAACTTCAACAATATCCCGAGCCGCTATAATCTGTATGATAAGAAACT
GGATCTGGATCTGTATGAAAATCGCAATGATAGCACCACCAAAGAACTGATTAAAAAACTGGCCGAGATC
AATAAGTGCGAAAATGAAATTAGCGTGAAATATTGCGATCACATGATTCATGAAGAAATTCCGCTGAAAA
CCTGCACCAAAGAAAAGACCCGTAATCTGTGTTGTGCAGTGAGCGATTATTGCATGAGCTATTTTACCTA
TGATAGCGAAGAATATTACAACTGCACCAAACGCGAATTTGATGATCCGAGCTATACCTGCTTTCGTAAA
GAGGCATTTAGCAGCCGCGTCTGGCATGCCGGTGCCGGTGTTCTGTTCATCATTCTGGTGATTCTGGGTG
CAAGCCAGGCAAAATATCAGCGCCTGGAGAAAATCAACAAGAACAAGATTGAGAAAAACGTGAATGATTA
CAAGGACGATGACGATAAGTAGGCGGCCGCATAATCTAGAGGGCCCGTTTAAACCCGCTGATCAGCCTCG
ACTGTGCCTTCTAGTTGCCAGCCATCTGTTGTTTGCCCCTCCCCCGTGCCTTCCTTGACCCTGGAAGGTG
CCACTCCCACTGTCCTTTCCTAATAAAATGAGGAAATTGCATCGCATTGTCTGAGTAGGTGTCATTCTAT
TCTGGGGGGTGGGGTGGGGCAGGACAGCAAGGGGGAGGATTGGGAAGACAATAGCAGGCATGCTGGGGAT
GCGGTGGGCTCTATGGCTTCTGAGGCGGAAAGAACCAGCTGGGGCTCTAGGGGGTATCCCC
[124 nt withheld, positions 2652-2775]
C
[91 nt withheld, positions 2777-2867]
A
[49 nt withheld, positions 2869-2917]
CCTTTGACGTTGGAGTCCACGTTCTTT
[37 nt withheld, positions 2945-2981]
ACCCTATCTCGGTCTATTCTTTTGATTTATAAGGGATTTTGCCGATTTCGGCCTATTGGTTAAAAAATGA
GCTGATTTAACAAAAATTTAACGCGAATTAATTCTGTGGAATGTGTGTCAGTTAGGGTGTGGAAAGTCCC
CAGGCTCCCCAGCAGGCAGAAGTATGCAAAGCATGCATCTCAATTAGTCAGCAACCAGGTGTGGAAAGTC
CCCAGGCTCCCCAGCAGGCAGAAGTATGCAAAGCATGCATCTCAATTAGTCAGCAACCATAGTCCCGCCC
CTAACTCCGCCCATCCCGCCCCTAACTCCGCCCAGTTCCGCCCATTCTCCGCCCCATGGCTGACTAATTT
TTTTTATTTATGCAGAGGCCGAGGCCGCCTCTGCCTCTGAGCTATTCCAGAAGTAGTGAGGAGGCTTTTT
TGGAGGCCTAGGCTTTTGCAAAAAGCTCCCGGGAGCTTGTATATCCATTTTCGGATCTGATCAAGAGACA
GGATGAGGATCGTTTCGCATGATTGAACAAGATGGATTGCACGCAGGTTCTCCGGCCGCTTGGGTGGAGA
GGCTATTCGGCTATGACTGGGCACAACAGACAATCGGCTGCTCTGATGCCGCCGTGTTCCGGCTGTCAGC
GCAGGGGCGCCCGGTTCTTTTTGTCAAGACCGACCTGTCCGGTGCCCTGAATGAACTGCAGGACGAGGCA
GCGCGGCTATCGTGGCTGGCCACGACGGGCGTTCCTTGCGCAGCTGTGCTCGACGTTGTCACTGAAGCGG
GAAGGGACTGGCTGCTATTGGGCGAAGTGCCGGGGCAGGATCTCCTGTCATCTCACCTTGCTCCTGCCGA
GAAAGTATCCATCATGGCTGATGCAATGCGGCGGCTGCATACGCTTGATCCGGCTACCTGCCCATTCGAC
CACCAAGCGAAACATCGCATCGAGCGAGCACGTACTCGGATGGAAGCCGGTCTTGTCGATCAGGATGATC
TGGACGAAGAGCATCAGGGGCTCGCGCCAGCCGAACTGTTCGCCAGGCTCAAGGCGCGCATGCCCGACGG
CGAGGATCTCGTCGTGACCCATGGCGATGCCTGCTTGCCGAATATCATGGTGGAAAATGGCCGCTTTTCT
GGATTCATCGACTGTGGCCGGCTGGGTGTGGCGGACCGCTATCAGGACATAGCGTTGGCTACCCGTGATA
TTGCTGAAGAGCTTGGCGGCGAATGGGCTGACCGCTTCCTCGTGCTTTACGGTATCGCCGCTCCCGATTC
GCAGCGCATCGCCTTCTATCGCCTTCTTGACGAGTTCTTCTGAGCGGGACTCTGGGGTTCGAAATGACCG
ACCAAGCGACGCCCAACCTGCCATCACGAGATTTCGATTCCACCGCCGCCTTCTATGAAAGGTTGGGCTT
CGGAATCGTTTTCCGGGACGCCGGCTGGATGATCCTCCAGCGCGGGGATCTCATGCTGGAGTTCTTCGCC
CACCCCAACTTGTTTATTGCAGCTTATAATGGTTACAAATAAAGCAATAGCATCACAAATTTCACAAATA
AAGCATTTTTTTCACTGCATTCTAGTTGTGGTTTGTCCAAACTCATCAATGTATCTTATCATGTCTGTAT
ACCGTCGACCTCTAGCTAGAGCTTGGCGTAATCATGGTCATAGCTGTTTCCTGTGTGAAATTGTTATCCG
CTCACAATTCCACACAACATACGAGCCGGAAGCATAAAGTGTAAAGCCTGGGGTGCCTAATGAGTGAGCT
AACTCACATTAATTGCGTTGCGCTCACTGCCCGCTTTCCAGTCGGGAAACCTGTCGTGCCAGCTGCATTA
ATGAATCGGCCAACGCGCGGGGAGAGGCGGTTTGCGTATTGGGCGCTCTTCCGCTTCCTCGCTCACTGAC
TCGCTGCGCTCGGTCGTTCGGCTGCGGCGAGCGGTATCAGCTCACTCAAAGGCGGTAATACGGTTATCCA
CAGAATCAGGGGATAACGCAGGAAAGAACATGTGAGCAAAAGGCCAGCAAAAGGCCAGGAACCGTAAAAA
GGCCGCGTTGCTGGCGTTTTTCCATAGGCTCCGCCCCCCTGACGAGCATCACAAAAATCGACGCTCAAGT
CAGAGGTGGCGAAACCCGACAGGACTATAAAGATACCAGGCGTTTCCCCCTGGAAGCTCCCTCGTGCGCT
CTCCTGTTCCGACCCTGCCGCTTACCGGATACCTGTCCGCCTTTCTCCCTTCGGGAAGCGTGGCGCTTTC
TCATAGCTCACGCTGTAGGTATCTCAGTTCGGTGTAGGTCGTTCGCTCCAAGCTGGGCTGTGTGCACGAA
CCCCCCGTTCAGCCCGACCGCTGCGCCTTATCCGGTAACTATCGTCTTGAGTCCAACCCGGTAAGACACG
ACTTATCGCCACTGGCAGCAGCCACTGGTAACAGGATTAGCAGAGCGAGGTATGTAGGCGGTGCTACAGA
GTTCTTGAAGTGGTGGCCTAACTACGGCTACACTAGAAGAACAGTATTTGGTATCTGCGCTCTGCTGAAG
CCAGTTACCTTCGGAAAAAGAGTTGGTAGCTCTTGATCCGGCAAACAAACCACCGCTGGTAGCGGTGGTT
TTTTTGTTTGCAAGCAGCAGATTACGCGCAGAAAAAAAGGATCTCAAGAAGATCCTTTGATCTTTTCTAC
GGGGTCTGACGCTCAGTGGAACGAAAACTCACGTTAAGGGATTTTGGTCATGAGATTATCAAAAAGGATC
TTCACCTAGATCCTTTTAAATTAAAAATGAAGTTTTAAATCAATCTAAAGTATATATGAGTAAACTTGGT
CTGACAGTTACCAATGCTTAATCAGTGAGGCACCTATCTCAGCGATCTGTCTATTTCGTTCATCCATAGT
TGCCTGACTCCCCGTCGTGTAGATAACTACGATACGGGAGGGCTTACCATCTGGCCCCAGTGCTGCAATG
ATACCGCGAGACCCACGCTCACCGGCTCCAGATTTATCAGCAATAAACCAGCCAGCCGGAAGGGCCGAGC
GCAGAAGTGGTCCTGCAACTTTATCCGCCTCCATCCAGTCTATTAATTGTTGCCGGGAAGCTAGAGTAAG
TAGTTCGCCAGTTAATAGTTTGCGCAACGTTGTTGCCATTGCTACAGGCATCGTGGTGTCACGCTCGTCG
TTTGGTATGGCTTCATTCAGCTCCGGTTCCCAACGATCAAGGCGAGTTACATGATCCCCCATGTTGTGCA
AAAAAGCGGTTAGCTCCTTCGGTCCTCCGATCGTTGTCAGAAGTAAGTTGGCCGCAGTGTTATCACTCAT
GGTTATGGCAGCACTGCATAATTCTCTTACTGTCATGCCATCCGTAAGATGCTTTTCTGTGACTGGTGAG
TACTCAACCAAGTCATTCTGAGAATAGTGTATGCGGCGACCGAGTTGCTCTTGCCCGGCGTCAATACGGG
ATAATACCGCGCCACATAGCAGAACTTTAAAAGTGCTCATCATTGGAAAACGTTCTTCGGGGCGAAAACT
CTCAAGGATCTTACCGCTGTTGAGATCCAGTTCGATGTAACCCACTCGTGCACCCAACTGATCTTCAGCA
TCTTTTACTTTCACCAGCGTTTCTGGGTGAGCAAAAACAGGAAGGCAAAATGCCGCAAAAAAGGGAATAA
GGGCGACACGGAAATGTTGAATACTCATACTCTTCCTTTTTCAATATTATTGAAGCATTTATCAGGGTTA
TTGTCTCATGAGCGGATACATATTTGAATGTATTTAGAAAAATAAACAAATAGGGGTTCCGCGCACATTT
CCCCGAAAAGTGCCACCTGACGTC
Features (pLannotate 1.2.2; 22 found; start..end, strand, type, name):
     28..80      -  misc_feature   bom (fragment): basis of mobility region from pBR322
    235..614     +  enhancer       CMV enhancer: human cytomegalovirus immediate early enhancer
    615..818     +  promoter       CMV promoter: human cytomegalovirus (CMV) immediate early promoter
    814..847     +  LTR            5' LTR (truncated) (fragment): truncated 5' long terminal repeat (LTR) from HIV-1
    863..881     +  promoter       T7 promoter: promoter for bacteriophage T7 RNA polymerase
    920..1009    +  CDS            TGFA (fragment): TGFA_HUMAN - Experimental evidence at protein level: Swiss-Prot protein existence level 1. TGF alpha is a mitogenic polypeptide that is able to bind to the EGF receptor/EGFR and to act synergistically with TGF beta to promote anchorage-independent cell proliferation in soft agar. From Homo sapiens (Human).
   1016..1732    +  CDS            EGFP: EGFP is a basic (constitutively fluorescent) green fluorescent protein published in 1996, derived from Aequorea victoria. It is reported to be a rapidly-maturing weak dimer with moderate acid sensitivity.
   1715..2191    +  CDS            EBA1_PLAFC (fragment): Experimental evidence at protein level: Swiss-Prot protein existence level 1. Binds to host erythrocytes; may act as bridge between erythrocytes and merozoites. From Plasmodium falciparum (isolate Camp / Malaysia).
   2382..2606    +  polyA_signal   bGH poly(A) signal: bovine growth hormone polyadenylation signal
   2610..2631    +  promoter       SV40 promoter (fragment): SV40 enhancer and early promoter
   2652..3080    +  rep_origin     f1 ori (sequence partly withheld): f1 bacteriophage origin of replication; arrow indicates direction of (+) strand synthesis
   3094..3423    +  promoter       SV40 promoter: SV40 enhancer and early promoter
   3490..4281    +  CDS            neo: KKA2_KLEPN - Also known as kan, nptII. Experimental evidence at protein level: Swiss-Prot protein existence level 1. Resistance to kanamycin, neomycin, paromomycin, ribostamycin, butirosin and gentamicin B. From Klebsiella pneumoniae.
   4305..4463    +  CDS            ble (fragment): BLE_KLEPN - Experimental evidence at protein level: Swiss-Prot protein existence level 1. Binding protein with a strong affinity to the bleomycin family of antibiotics. Binds to CL990; an antimitotic-antibiotic compound. From Klebsiella pneumoniae.
   4458..4579    +  polyA_signal   SV40 poly(A) signal: SV40 polyadenylation signal
   4652..4668    -  protein_bind   lac operator: The lac repressor binds to the lac operator to inhibit transcription in E. coli. This inhibition can be relieved by adding lactose or isopropyl-β-D-thiogalactopyranoside (IPTG). lac repressor encoded by lacI
   4676..4706    -  promoter       lac promoter: promoter for the E. coli lac operon
   4721..4742    -  protein_bind   CAP binding site: CAP binding activates transcription in the presence of cAMP. E. coli catabolite activator protein
   4755..4847    -  CDS            lacI (fragment): lac repressor; lacI; The lac repressor binds to the lac operator to inhibit transcription in E. coli. This inhibition can be relieved by adding lactose or isopropyl-β-D-thiogalactopyranoside (IPTG).
   5030..5618    -  rep_origin     ori: high-copy-number ColE1/pMB1/pBR322/pUC origin of replication
   5789..6649    -  CDS            AmpR: β-lactamase; bla; confers resistance to ampicillin, carbenicillin, and related antibiotics
   6650..6754    -  promoter       AmpR promoter: bla
