[The description below was written by a language model from this plasmid's Addgene catalogue record and pLannotate feature annotations shown in this document.]
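Description:
pcDNA-GFP-EBA175-Flag(M1423R/P1424V/Y1425W/Y1426H) is a mammalian expression plasmid built on the pcDNA3.1 backbone. It is propagated in E. coli at high copy from a ColE1/pUC-type origin under ampicillin selection (AmpR with its bla promoter). It also carries an f1 origin and an SV40 promoter-driven neomycin phosphotransferase cassette with an SV40 poly(A) signal, which allows G418 selection of transfected mammalian cells. The catalogue lists a total size of about 6.0 kb, whereas the sequenced record used for annotation is 6,785 nt. The catalogue figure probably does not count the signal peptide and GFP portions of the fusion.

The expression unit is driven by the CMV immediate-early enhancer and promoter, followed by a T7 promoter, and terminates at the bGH polyadenylation signal. The open reading frame begins with the signal peptide of human TGF-alpha (residues 1 to 32), which directs the protein into the secretory pathway. EGFP follows, then a synthetic fragment of Plasmodium falciparum EBA175 spanning residues 1284 to 1462, cloned between BamHI and NotI, with a C-terminal Flag tag. The Flag tag is recorded in the catalogue but was not separately called in the feature table, and the annotation matches only part of the EBA175 segment. The insert carries four adjacent substitutions: M1423R, P1424V, Y1425W and Y1426H.

EBA175 is a merozoite adhesin that binds host erythrocytes. The associated publication concerns parasite-selective rhomboid protease inhibitors, so the dual-tagged fusion appears suited to serve as a variant substrate in cell-based cleavage assays, with the GFP and Flag tags marking the two ends of the protein. The record does not state the specific functional effect of the four mutations.
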