Addgene plasmid #155313: pcDNA-GFP-EBA175-Flag(M1423R/P1424V/Y1425W/Y1426H)
Purpose: Expresses N-terminally GFP-tagged and C-terminally Flag-tagged EBA175 M1423R/P1424V/Y1425W/Y1426H variant (residues 1284-1462) from pcDNA3.1
Depositing lab: Sinisa Urban. Depositing organization: Johns Hopkins University and School of Medicine. Publication: Designed Parasite-Selective Rhomboid Inhibitors Block Invasion and Clear Blood-Stage Malaria. Gandhi S, Baker RP, Cho S, Stanchev S, Strisovsky K, Urban S. Cell Chem Biol. 2020 Aug 31. pii: S2451-9456(20)30333-0. doi: 10.1016/j.chembiol.2020.08.011. PubMed 32888502.
Backbone
  Vector backbone: pcDNA3.1
  Backbone manufacturer: Invitrogen
  Backbone size w/o insert (bp): 5500
  Total vector size (bp): 6040
  Vector type: Mammalian Expression
Growth in bacteria
  Bacterial resistance: Ampicillin, 100 μg/mL
  Growth temperature: 37°C
  Growth strain: DH5alpha
  Copy number: High Copy
Gene/Insert
  Gene/Insert name: PfEBA175
  Species: Synthetic
  Insert size (bp): 537
  Mutation: M1423R/P1424V/Y1425W/Y1426H; insert codes for EBA175 residues 1284 to 1462
  Promoter: CMV
  Tag / fusion protein: signal peptide (residues 1 to 32) from TGF alpha (N terminal on insert); GFP (N terminal on insert); Flag (C terminal on insert)
  Cloning method: Restriction Enzyme; 5′ cloning site BamHI (not destroyed); 3′ cloning site NotI (not destroyed)
  Sequencing primers: 5′ T7 forward; 3′ BGH reverse
Terms and licenses: Academic/Nonprofit Terms; Industry Terms: Not Available to Industry
How to cite: pcDNA-GFP-EBA175-Flag(M1423R/P1424V/Y1425W/Y1426H) was a gift from Sinisa Urban (Addgene plasmid # 155313 ; http://n2t.net/addgene:155313 ; RRID:Addgene_155313)
